Addgene plasmid #17581: hs-lambda btl
Depositing lab: Denise Montell. Depositing organization: Johns Hopkins University and School of Medicine. Publication: Regulated Breathless receptor tyrosine kinase activity required to pattern cell migration and branching in the Drosophila tracheal system. Lee T, Hacohen N, Krasnow M, Montell DJ. Genes Dev. 1996 Nov 15. 10(22):2912-21. 10.1101/gad.10.22.2912 PubMed 8918892.
Backbone
  Vector backbone: pCaSpeR-hs
  Backbone manufacturer: DGRC
  Backbone size w/o insert (bp): 8900
  Vector type: Insect Expression
Growth in bacteria
  Bacterial resistance: Ampicillin, 100 μg/mL
  Growth temperature: 37°C
  Growth strain: DH5alpha
  Copy number: High Copy
Gene/Insert
  Gene/Insert name: lambda-btl (alt names: breathless; btl)
  Species: D. melanogaster (fly)
  Insert size (bp): 2200
  Entrez Gene: btl (a.k.a. Dmel_CG32134, 0844/01, BTL, BTL/FGFR2, Btl, CG32134, CG6714, CT20816, D-FGFR, DFGF-R1, DFR2, Dfr-2, DmHD-311, Dmel\CG32134, Dtk2, FGFR, FGFR1, Fgf-r, Fgfr, HD-311, Tk2, dFGFR, dev, dtk2, fgf-r, l(3)00208, l(3)j2E11, lambdatop)
  Cloning method: Restriction Enzyme; 5′ cloning site Not1 (not destroyed); 3′ cloning site Not1 (not destroyed)
  Sequencing primers: 5′ n/a
Terms and licenses: Academic/Nonprofit Terms; Industry Terms: Not Available to Industry
Depositor comments: See author's map.
How to cite: hs-lambda btl was a gift from Denise Montell (Addgene plasmid # 17581 ; http://n2t.net/addgene:17581 ; RRID:Addgene_17581)
