[The description below was written by a language model from this plasmid's Addgene catalogue record.]
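Description:
hs-lambda btl is an insect expression plasmid built on pCaSpeR-hs, a Drosophila vector of about 8.9 kb. It carries an insert of roughly 2.2 kb named lambda-btl, derived from the D. melanogaster gene breathless (btl), which encodes a fibroblast growth factor receptor-type receptor tyrosine kinase. The insert was cloned as a NotI fragment, with the site preserved at both ends, so it can be excised again; because a single enzyme was used, the cloning method alone does not fix the orientation. In bacteria the plasmid is maintained at high copy under ampicillin selection.

The record has no feature table and does not list the regulatory elements. As generally understood, pCaSpeR-hs is a P-element transformation vector that carries a mini-white eye-colour marker for identifying transgenic flies and places inserts under a heat-inducible hsp70 promoter. This is consistent with the "hs" in the construct name, but the catalogue fields do not confirm any of it.

The "lambda" prefix conventionally denotes a fusion of a receptor's kinase-containing portion to the dimerisation domain of the bacteriophage lambda cI repressor, which gives ligand-independent, constitutively active signalling. The record does not describe the fusion's composition and refers readers to the depositor's map.

The associated publication concerns the need for regulated Breathless kinase activity in patterning cell migration and branching in the Drosophila tracheal system. The construct is therefore suited to inducible, presumably heat-shock-triggered, expression of an activated Breathless receptor in transgenic flies, allowing the effects of unregulated FGF receptor signalling on these processes to be tested.
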