>Addgene plasmid #17581 | hs-lambda btl | addgene partial sequence | sequence record 23496 | 17581 with pCasper-hs
GACAGAGAGACTCTGAATAGGGAATTGGGAATTCGTTAACAGATCTGCGGCCGCCCATGGTTACCTGGAG
GTGCCTCATCCTTTGGGCTGTGCTGGTCACAGCCACGCTGTCTGCTGCCAGACCGGCCCCCACGCTGCCC
GACCAAGCTCTGCCCAAAGCGAACATCGAGGTGGAGTCCCACTCGGCGCACCCCGGCGATCTCCTCCAGC
TGTCACTTAGAAGTGAGTATGAGTACCCTGTTTTTTCTCATGTTCAGGCAGGGATGTTCTCACCTAAGCT
TAGAACCTTTACCAAAGGTGATGCGGAGAGATGGGTAAGCACAACCAAAAAAGCCAGTGATTCTGCATTC
TGGCTTGAGGTTGAAGGTAATTCCATGACCGCACCAACAGGCTCCAAGCCAAGCTTTCCTGACGGAATGT
TAATTCTCGTTGACCCTGAGCAGGCTGTTGAGCCAGGTGATTTCTGCATAGCCAGACTTGGGGGTGATGA
GTTTACCTTCAAGAAACTGATCAGGGATAGCGGTCAGGTGTTTTTACAACCACTAAACCCACAGTACCCA
ATGATCCCATGCAATGAGAGTTGTTCCGTTGTGGGGAAAGTTATCGCTAGTCAGTGGCCTGAAGAGACGT
TTGGCCAGTATACCTGCTTGGCCGCTAACTCCATTGGGATCTCTCATCATTCTGCATGGTTGACGTTTCT
TAAAGTTNTCGGACANAAAACCTGGCCCTTCTGGCCTCCCCCTTNANACTGGAAAATCTACGCCCTTGCT
GCACGCCCATCCTNCGGAATCNCCTTGGCCGCTATAACGA
